Addgene plasmid #103914: HTRA3_PDZ_1
Purpose: Protein expression and purification of HTRA3 PDZ domain
Depositing lab: Sachdev Sidhu. Depositing organization: University of Toronto. Publication: A specificity map for the PDZ domain family. Tonikian R, Zhang Y, Sazinsky SL, Currell B, Yeh JH, Reva B, Held HA, Appleton BA, Evangelista M, Wu Y, Xin X, Chan AC, Seshagiri S, Lasky LA, Sander C, Boone C, Bader GD, Sidhu SS. PLoS Biol. 2008 Sep 30;6(9):e239. doi: 10.1371/journal.pbio.0060239. PubMed 18828675.
Backbone
  Vector backbone: pGEX-6P-1
  Backbone size w/o insert (bp): 4984
  Vector type: Bacterial Expression
Growth in bacteria
  Bacterial resistance: Ampicillin, 100 μg/mL
  Growth temperature: 37°C
  Growth strain: DH5alpha
  Copy number: Unknown
Gene/Insert
  Gene/Insert name: HTRA3 (alt name: HTRA3 PDZ)
  Species: H. sapiens (human)
  Entrez Gene: HTRA3 (a.k.a. Prsp, Tasp)
  Promoter: tac
  Tag / fusion protein: GST (N terminal on backbone)
  Cloning method: Restriction Enzyme; 5′ cloning site unknown (unknown if destroyed); 3′ cloning site unknown (unknown if destroyed)
  Sequencing primers: 5′ pGEX Fwd
Terms and licenses: Academic/Nonprofit Terms; Industry Terms: Not Available to Industry
How to cite: HTRA3_PDZ_1 was a gift from Sachdev Sidhu (Addgene plasmid # 103914 ; http://n2t.net/addgene:103914 ; RRID:Addgene_103914)
