[The description below was written by a language model from this plasmid's Addgene catalogue record and pLannotate feature annotations shown in this document.]
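Description:
HTRA3_PDZ_1 is a bacterial expression plasmid built on the pGEX-6P-1 backbone for producing the PDZ domain of human HTRA3 as a glutathione S-transferase fusion in E. coli. The sequenced record is 5,267 nt. It carries a ColE1/pMB1-type origin of replication and the β-lactamase gene with its own promoter, so the plasmid is maintained under ampicillin selection. Short annotated fragments of rop, the pBR322 bom region, a lac promoter/lacZα segment and an E. coli yciV fragment appear to be backbone remnants rather than functional parts of the expression design.

The expression cassette begins with the hybrid tac promoter followed by a lac operator, and the plasmid supplies its own lacI repressor gene. Transcription is therefore held off until it is relieved with IPTG or lactose. Downstream lies the Schistosoma japonicum GST coding sequence, followed after a short linker by a roughly 300 bp fragment of HTRA3. This places GST at the N terminus of the PDZ domain. The linker itself is not annotated, although pGEX-6P-1 normally encodes a PreScission protease site at this position for tag removal. The restriction sites used for cloning are not recorded.

HTRA3 is a serine protease that degrades extracellular matrix proteoglycans, but only its PDZ portion is present here, not the protease domain. The stated purpose is expression and purification of this domain. The GST tag allows affinity capture on glutathione resin, giving recombinant protein suited to studies of PDZ domain peptide-binding specificity.
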