Features (pLannotate 1.2.2; 17 found; start..end, strand, type, name):
      1..29      +  promoter       tac promoter: strong E. coli promoter; hybrid between the trp and lac UV5 promoters
     37..53      +  protein_bind   lac operator: The lac repressor binds to the lac operator to inhibit transcription in E. coli. This inhibition can be relieved by adding lactose or isopropyl-β-D-thiogalactopyranoside (IPTG). lac repressor encoded by lacI
     76..729     +  CDS            GST26_SCHJA: Experimental evidence at protein level: Swiss-Prot protein existence level 1. GST isoenzymes appear to play a central role in the parasite detoxification system. Other functions are also suspected including a role in increasing the solubility of haematin in the parasite gut. From Schistosoma japonicum (Blood fluke).
    769..1068    +  CDS            HTRA3 (fragment): HTRA3_HUMAN - Also known as PRSP. Experimental evidence at protein level: Swiss-Prot protein existence level 1. Serine protease that cleaves beta-casein/CSN2 as well as several extracellular matrix (ECM) proteoglycans such as decorin/DCN, biglycan/BGN and fibronectin/FN1. Inhibits signaling mediated by TGF- beta family proteins possibly indirectly by degradation of these ECM proteoglycans (By similarity). May act as a tumor suppressor. Negatively regulates, in vitro, trophoblast invasion during placental development and may be involved in the development of the placenta in vivo. May also have
   1102..1141    +  CDS            rop (fragment): Rop protein, which maintains plasmids at low copy number; rop
   1243..1283    +  misc_feature   bom (fragment): basis of mobility region from pBR322
   1388..1492    +  promoter       AmpR promoter: bla
   1493..2353    +  CDS            AmpR: β-lactamase; bla; confers resistance to ampicillin, carbenicillin, and related antibiotics
   2524..3112    +  rep_origin     ori: high-copy-number ColE1/pMB1/pBR322/pUC origin of replication
   3298..3349    -  misc_feature   bom (fragment): basis of mobility region from pBR322
   3356..3433    +  promoter       lacI promoter: lacI
   3434..4516    +  CDS            lacI: lac repressor; lacI; The lac repressor binds to the lac operator to inhibit transcription in E. coli. This inhibition can be relieved by adding lactose or isopropyl-β-D-thiogalactopyranoside (IPTG).
   4529..4550    +  protein_bind   CAP binding site: CAP binding activates transcription in the presence of cAMP. E. coli catabolite activator protein
   4565..4595    +  promoter       lac promoter: promoter for the E. coli lac operon
   4603..4619    +  protein_bind   lac operator: The lac repressor binds to the lac operator to inhibit transcription in E. coli. This inhibition can be relieved by adding lactose or isopropyl-β-D-thiogalactopyranoside (IPTG). lac repressor encoded by lacI
   4639..4812    +  CDS            lacZα: LacZα fragment of β-galactosidase; lacZ fragment
   5076..5192    -  CDS            yciV (fragment): RNAAM_ECOLI - Also known as trpH From Escherichia coli (strain K12).
>Addgene plasmid #103914 | HTRA3_PDZ_1 | addgene full sequence | sequence record 199932 | Addgene NGS Result
TTGACAATTAATCATCGGCTCGTATAATGTGTGGAATTGTGAGCGGATAACAATTTCACACAGGAAACAG
TATTCATGTCCCCTATACTAGGTTATTGGAAAATTAAGGGCCTTGTGCAACCCACTCGACTTCTTTTGGA
ATATCTTGAAGAAAAATATGAAGAGCATTTGTATGAGCGCGATGAAGGTGATAAATGGCGAAACAAAAAG
TTTGAATTGGGTTTGGAGTTTCCCAATCTTCCTTATTATATTGATGGTGATGTTAAATTAACACAGTCTA
TGGCCATCATACGTTATATAGCTGACAAGCACAACATGTTGGGTGGTTGTCCAAAAGAGCGTGCAGAGAT
TTCAATGCTTGAAGGAGCGGTTTTGGATATTAGATACGGTGTTTCGAGAATTGCATATAGTAAAGACTTT
GAAACTCTCAAAGTTGATTTTCTTAGCAAGCTACCTGAAATGCTGAAAATGTTCGAAGATCGTTTATGTC
ATAAAACATATTTAAATGGTGATCATGTAACCCATCCTGACTTCATGTTGTATGACGCTCTTGATGTTGT
TTTATACATGGACCCAATGTGCCTGGATGCGTTCCCAAAATTAGTTTGTTTTAAAAAACGTATTGAAGCT
ATCCCACAAATTGATAAGTACTTGAAATCCAGCAAGTATATAGCATGGCCTTTGCAGGGCTGGCAAGCCA
CGTTTGGTGGTGGCGACCATCCTCCAAAATCGGATCTGGAAGTTCTGTTCCAGGGGCCCCTGGGATCCAA
GCGCTTCATCGGCATACGGATGCGGACGATCACACCAAGCCTGGTGGATGAGCTGAAGGCCAGCAACCCG
GACTTCCCAGAGGTCAGCAGTGGAATTTATGTGCAAGAGGTTGCGCCGAATTCACCTTCTCAGAGAGGCG
GCATCCAAGATGGTGACATCATCGTCAAGGTCAACGGGCGTCCTCTAGTGGACTCGAGTGAGCTGCAGGA
GGCCGTGCTGACCGAGTCTCCTCTCCTACTGGAGGTGCGGCGGGGGAACGACGACCTCCTCTTCAGCATC
GCACCTGAGGTGGTCATGTGATAGGCGGCCGCATCGTGACTGACTGACGATCTGCCTCGCGCGTTTCGGT
GATGACGGTGAAAACCTCTGACACATGCAGCTCCCGGAGACGGTCACAGCTTGTCTGTAAGCGGATGCCG
GGAGCAGACAAGCCCGTCAGGGCGCGTCAGCGGGTGTTGGCGGGTGTCGGGGCGCAGCCATGACCCAGTC
ACGTAGCGATAGCGGAGTGTATAATTCTTGAAGACGAAAGGGCCTCGTGATACGCCTATTTTTATAGGTT
AATGTCATGATAATAATGGTTTCTTAGACGTCAGGTGGCACTTTTCGGGGAAATGTGCGCGGAACCCCTA
TTTGTTTATTTTTCTAAATACATTCAAATATGTATCCGCTCATGAGACAATAACCCTGATAAATGCTTCA
ATAATATTGAAAAAGGAAGAGTATGAGTATTCAACATTTCCGTGTCGCCCTTATTCCCTTTTTTGCGGCA
TTTTGCCTTCCTGTTTTTGCTCACCCAGAAACGCTGGTGAAAGTAAAAGATGCTGAAGATCAGTTGGGTG
CACGAGTGGGTTACATCGAACTGGATCTCAACAGCGGTAAGATCCTTGAGAGTTTTCGCCCCGAAGAACG
TTTTCCAATGATGAGCACTTTTAAAGTTCTGCTATGTGGCGCGGTATTATCCCGTGTTGACGCCGGGCAA
GAGCAACTCGGTCGCCGCATACACTATTCTCAGAATGACTTGGTTGAGTACTCACCAGTCACAGAAAAGC
ATCTTACGGATGGCATGACAGTAAGAGAATTATGCAGTGCTGCCATAACCATGAGTGATAACACTGCGGC
CAACTTACTTCTGACAACGATCGGAGGACCGAAGGAGCTAACCGCTTTTTTGCACAACATGGGGGATCAT
GTAACTCGCCTTGATCGTTGGGAACCGGAGCTGAATGAAGCCATACCAAACGACGAGCGTGACACCACGA
TGCCTGCAGCAATGGCAACAACGTTGCGCAAACTATTAACTGGCGAACTACTTACTCTAGCTTCCCGGCA
ACAATTAATAGACTGGATGGAGGCGGATAAAGTTGCAGGACCACTTCTGCGCTCGGCCCTTCCGGCTGGC
TGGTTTATTGCTGATAAATCTGGAGCCGGTGAGCGTGGGTCTCGCGGTATCATTGCAGCACTGGGGCCAG
ATGGTAAGCCCTCCCGTATCGTAGTTATCTACACGACGGGGAGTCAGGCAACTATGGATGAACGAAATAG
ACAGATCGCTGAGATAGGTGCCTCACTGATTAAGCATTGGTAACTGTCAGACCAAGTTTACTCATATATA
CTTTAGATTGATTTAAAACTTCATTTTTAATTTAAAAGGATCTAGGTGAAGATCCTTTTTGATAATCTCA
TGACCAAAATCCCTTAACGTGAGTTTTCGTTCCACTGAGCGTCAGACCCCGTAGAAAAGATCAAAGGATC
TTCTTGAGATCCTTTTTTTCTGCGCGTAATCTGCTGCTTGCAAACAAAAAAACCACCGCTACCAGCGGTG
GTTTGTTTGCCGGATCAAGAGCTACCAACTCTTTTTCCGAAGGTAACTGGCTTCAGCAGAGCGCAGATAC
CAAATACTGTCCTTCTAGTGTAGCCGTAGTTAGGCCACCACTTCAAGAACTCTGTAGCACCGCCTACATA
CCTCGCTCTGCTAATCCTGTTACCAGTGGCTGCTGCCAGTGGCGATAAGTCGTGTCTTACCGGGTTGGAC
TCAAGACGATAGTTACCGGATAAGGCGCAGCGGTCGGGCTGAACGGGGGGTTCGTGCACACAGCCCAGCT
TGGAGCGAACGACCTACACCGAACTGAGATACCTACAGCGTGAGCTATGAGAAAGCGCCACGCTTCCCGA
AGGGAGAAAGGCGGACAGGTATCCGGTAAGCGGCAGGGTCGGAACAGGAGAGCGCACGAGGGAGCTTCCA
GGGGGAAACGCCTGGTATCTTTATAGTCCTGTCGGGTTTCGCCACCTCTGACTTGAGCGTCGATTTTTGT
GATGCTCGTCAGGGGGGCGGAGCCTATGGAAAAACGCCAGCAACGCGGCCTTTTTACGGTTCCTGGCCTT
TTGCTGGCCTTTTGCTCACATGTTCTTTCCTGCGTTATCCCCTGATTCTGTGGATAACCGTATTACCGCC
TTTGAGTGAGCTGATACCGCTCGCCGCAGCCGAACGACCGAGCGCAGCGAGTCAGTGAGCGAGGAAGCGG
AAGAGCGCCTGATGCGGTATTTTCTCCTTACGCATCTGTGCGGTATTTCACACCGCATAAATTCCGACAC
CATCGAATGGCGCAAAACCTTTCGCGGTATGGCATGATAGCGCCCGGAAGAGAGTCAATTCAGGGTGGTG
AATGTGAAACCAGTAACGTTATACGATGTCGCAGAGTATGCCGGTGTCTCTTATCAGACCGTTTCCCGCG
TGGTGAACCAGGCCAGCCACGTTTCTGCGAAAACGCGGGAAAAAGTGGAAGCGGCGATGGCGGAGCTGAA
TTACATTCCCAACCGCGTGGCACAACAACTGGCGGGCAAACAGTCGTTGCTGATTGGCGTTGCCACCTCC
AGTCTGGCCCTGCACGCGCCGTCGCAAATTGTCGCGGCGATTAAATCTCGCGCCGATCAACTGGGTGCCA
GCGTGGTGGTGTCGATGGTAGAACGAAGCGGCGTCGAAGCCTGTAAAGCGGCGGTGCACAATCTTCTCGC
GCAACGCGTCAGTGGGCTGATCATTAACTATCCGCTGGATGACCAGGATGCCATTGCTGTGGAAGCTGCC
TGCACTAATGTTCCGGCGTTATTTCTTGATGTCTCTGACCAGACACCCATCAACAGTATTATTTTCTCCC
ATGAAGACGGTACGCGACTGGGCGTGGAGCATCTGGTCGCATTGGGTCACCAGCAAATCGCGCTGTTAGC
GGGCCCATTAAGTTCTGTCTCGGCGCGTCTGCGTCTGGCTGGCTGGCATAAATATCTCACTCGCAATCAA
ATTCAGCCGATAGCGGAACGGGAAGGCGACTGGAGTGCCATGTCCGGTTTTCAACAAACCATGCAAATGC
TGAATGAGGGCATCGTTCCCACTGCGATGCTGGTTGCCAACGATCAGATGGCGCTGGGCGCAATGCGCGC
CATTACCGAGTCCGGGCTGCGCGTTGGTGCGGATATCTCGGTAGTGGGATACGACGATACCGAAGACAGC
TCATGTTATATCCCGCCGTTAACCACCATCAAACAGGATTTTCGCCTGCTGGGGCAAACCAGCGTGGACC
GCTTGCTGCAACTCTCTCAGGGCCAGGCGGTGAAGGGCAATCAGCTGTTGCCCGTCTCACTGGTGAAAAG
AAAAACCACGCTAGCGCCCAATACGCAAACCGCCTCTCCCCGCGCGTTGGCCGATTCATTAATGCAGCTG
GCACGACAGGTTTCCCGACTGGAAAGCGGGCAGTGAGCGCAACGCAATTAATGTAAGTTAGCTCACTCAT
TAGGCACCCCAGGCTTTACACTTTATGCTTCCGGCTCGTATGTTGTGTGGAATTGTGAGCGGATAACAAT
TTCACACAGGAAACAGCTATGACCATGATTACGGATTCACTGGCCGTCGTTTTACAACGTCGTGACTGGG
AAAACCCTGGCGTTACCCAACTTAATCGCCTTGCAGCACATCCCCCTTTCGCCAGCTGGCGTAATAGCGA
AGAGGCCCGCACCGATCGCCCTTCCCAACAGTTGCGCAGCCTGAATGGCGAATGGCGCTTTGCCTGGTTT
CCGGCACCAGAAGCGGTGCCGGAAAGCTGGCTGGAGTGCGATCTTCCTGAGGCCGATACTGTCGTCGTCC
CCTCAAACTGGCAGATGCACGGTTACGATGCGCCCATCTACACCAACGTGACCTATCCCATTACGGTCAA
TCCGCCGTTTGTTCCCACGGAGAATCCGACGGGTTGTTACTCGCTCACATTTAATGTTGATGAAAGCTGG
CTACAGGAAGGCCAGACGCGAATTATTTTTGATGGCGTTGGAATTAGCTTATCGACTGCACGGTGCACCA
ATGCTTCTGGCGTCAGGCAGCCATCGGAAGCTGTGGTATGGCTGTGCAGGTCGTAAATCACTGCATAATT
CGTGTCGCTCAAGGCGCACTCCCGTTCTGGATAATGTTTTTTGCGCCGACATCATAACGGTTCTGGCAAA
TATTCTGAAATGAGCTG
